Addgene plasmid #132083: pDONR221_SLC38A10
Purpose: Gateway entry clone with codon-optimized ORF sequence for subcloning into custom expression vectors
Depositing lab: RESOLUTE Consortium & Giulio Superti-Furga. Depositing organization: CeMM Research Center for Molecular Medicine. Publication: The RESOLUTE consortium: unlocking SLC transporters for drug discovery. Superti-Furga G, Lackner D, Wiedmer T, Ingles-Prieto A, Barbosa B, Girardi E, Goldmann U, Gurtl B, Klavins K, Klimek C, Lindinger S, Lineiro-Retes E, Muller AC, Onstein S, Redinger G, Reil D, Sedlyarov V, Wolf G, Crawford M, Everley R, ... Steppan CM. Nat Rev Drug Discov. 2020 Jul;19(7):429-430. doi: 10.1038/d41573-020-00056-6. PubMed 32265506.
Backbone
  Vector backbone: pDONR221
  Backbone manufacturer: Thermo Fisher Scientific
  Backbone size w/o insert (bp): 2550
  Vector type: Mammalian Expression
Growth in bacteria
  Bacterial resistance: Kanamycin, 50 μg/mL
  Growth temperature: 37°C
  Growth strain: Stbl3
  Copy number: High Copy
Gene/Insert
  Gene/Insert name: SLC38A10 (alt name: MGC15523, PP1744)
  Species: H. sapiens (human)
  Insert size (bp): 3357
  Entrez Gene: SLC38A10 (a.k.a. PP1744)
  Cloning method: Gateway Cloning
  Sequencing primers: 5′ M13-fwd; 3′ M13-rev
Terms and licenses: Academic/Nonprofit Terms; Industry Terms
Depositor comments: For more information on the full Resolute plasmid collection, please see www.addgene.org/depositor-collections/re-solute/. Please provide your feedback on this plasmid to the RESOLUTE consortium by filling out their RESOLUTE repository feedback form: https://forms.office.com/Pages/ResponsePage.aspx?id=0e05yklzmkS7rjFGQL4N7z4feCLQvEJAmVcOCM_u885UN1JJRko0Ukg4TVQwNTZLOUxPQVJWT1NHUCQlQCN0PWcu
How to cite: pDONR221_SLC38A10 was a gift from RESOLUTE Consortium & Giulio Superti-Furga (Addgene plasmid # 132083 ; http://n2t.net/addgene:132083 ; RRID:Addgene_132083)
