[The description below was written by a language model from this plasmid's Addgene catalogue record and pLannotate feature annotations shown in this document.]
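Description:
pDONR221_SLC38A10 is a Gateway entry clone built on the pDONR221 backbone and carrying a codon-optimized open reading frame for human SLC38A10, a member of the solute carrier family annotated as a putative sodium-dependent amino acid/proton antiporter. The sequenced plasmid is about 5.9 kb, of which the insert accounts for 3,357 bp. It replicates in E. coli from a high-copy ColE1/pUC-type origin and is selected with kanamycin through an aminoglycoside phosphotransferase (KanR) gene.

The SLC38A10 coding sequence lies between attL1 and attL2, the recombination sites left after a BP reaction into a donor vector. In an LR Clonase reaction these sites recombine with the attR sites of a destination vector, transferring the ORF directionally and in frame into whatever expression context the user chooses. Upstream of attL1, the rrnB T1 and T2 terminators shield the insert from read-through transcription originating in the backbone. A T7 promoter sits just beyond attL2, pointing back toward the insert on the opposite strand. The short lacI and lacZα fragments detected are backbone remnants with no functional role. M13 forward and reverse primer sites flank the cassette for sequence verification.

Although the catalogue lists the vector type as mammalian expression, the annotation shows no eukaryotic promoter, polyadenylation signal, tag or reporter, so the plasmid serves as a shuttle source for the ORF and not as an expression construct in its own right. It belongs to a large consortium collection of SLC transporter clones intended for subcloning into custom expression vectors to support functional and drug-discovery studies of these transporters.
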