Features (pLannotate 1.2.2; 10 found; start..end, strand, type, name):
    121..213     +  CDS            lacI (fragment): lac repressor; lacI; The lac repressor binds to the lac operator to inhibit transcription in E. coli. This inhibition can be relieved by adding lactose or isopropyl-β-D-thiogalactopyranoside (IPTG).
    268..295     -  terminator     rrnB T2 terminator: transcription terminator T2 from the E. coli rrnB gene
    427..470     +  terminator     rrnB T1 terminator: Escherichia coli rrnB; transcription terminator T1 from the E. coli rrnB gene
    517..553     -  CDS            lacZα (fragment): LacZα fragment of β-galactosidase; lacZ fragment
    569..668     +  protein_bind   attL1: mutant version of attL; recombination site for the Gateway® LR reaction LR Clonase™
    674..4030    +  CDS            SLC38A10: S38AA_HUMAN - Experimental evidence at protein level: Swiss-Prot protein existence level 1. Putative sodium-dependent amino acid/proton antiporter. From Homo sapiens (Human).
   4032..4131    -  protein_bind   attL2: mutant version of attL; recombination site for the Gateway® LR reaction LR Clonase™
   4149..4167    -  promoter       T7 promoter: promoter for bacteriophage T7 RNA polymerase
   4301..5110    +  CDS            KanR: aminoglycoside phosphotransferase; aph(3')-Ia; confers resistance to kanamycin in bacteria or G418 (Geneticin®) in eukaryotes
   5257..5845    +  rep_origin     ori: high-copy-number ColE1/pMB1/pBR322/pUC origin of replication
>Addgene plasmid #132083 | pDONR221_SLC38A10 | addgene full sequence | sequence record 263857 | Addgene NGS Result
CTTTCCTGCGTTATCCCCTGATTCTGTGGATAACCGTATTACCGCCTTTGAGTGAGCTGATACCGCTCGC
CGCAGCCGAACGACCGAGCGCAGCGAGTCAGTGAGCGAGGAAGCGGAAGAGCGCCCAATACGCAAACCGC
CTCTCCCCGCGCGTTGGCCGATTCATTAATGCAGCTGGCACGACAGGTTTCCCGACTGGAAAGCGGGCAG
TGAGCGCAACGCAATTAATACGCGTACCGCTAGCCAGGAAGAGTTTGTAGAAACGCAAAAAGGCCATCCG
TCAGGATGGCCTTCTGCTTAGTTTGATGCCTGGCAGTTTATGGCGGGCGTCCTGCCCGCCACCCTCCGGG
CCGTTGCTTCACAACGTTCAAATCCGCTCCCGGCGGATTTGTCCTACTCAGGAGAGCGTTCACCGACAAA
CAACAGATAAAACGAAAGGCCCAGTCTTCCGACTGAGCCTTTCGTTTTATTTGATGCCTGGCAGTTCCCT
ACTCTCGCGTTAACGCTAGCATGGATGTTTTCCCAGTCACGACGTTGTAAAACGACGGCCAGTCTTAAGC
TCGGGCCCCAAATAATGATTTTATTTTGACTGATAGTGACCTGTTCGTTGCAACACATTGATGAGCAATG
CTTTTTTATAATGCCAACTTTGTACAAAAAAGCAGGCTCCACCATGACCGCAGCAGCAGCAAGCAACTGG
GGACTGATCACAAACATCGTGAATTCTATCGTGGGCGTGAGCGTGCTGACCATGCCCTTCTGCTTTAAGC
AGTGTGGAATCGTGCTGGGCGCCCTGCTGCTGGTGTTTTGCTCTTGGATGACCCACCAGAGCTGTATGTT
CCTGGTGAAGTCTGCCAGCCTGTCCAAGCGGAGAACATACGCCGGCCTGGCCTTTCATGCGTATGGAAAG
GCGGGGAAGATGCTGGTGGAGACCAGCATGATCGGCCTGATGCTGGGCACATGCATCGCCTTCTATGTGG
TCATCGGCGACCTGGGCTCCAACTTCTTTGCCAGACTGTTCGGCTTTCAAGTGGGCGGCACCTTCAGGAT
GTTTCTGCTGTTCGCCGTGAGCCTGTGCATCGTGCTGCCTCTGTCCCTGCAGAGAAATATGATGGCCTCT
ATCCAGTCTTTTAGCGCCATGGCCCTGCTGTTCTACACAGTGTTCATGTTTGTGATCGTGCTGAGCTCCC
TGAAGCACGGCCTGTTTAGCGGCCAGTGGCTGAGGCGCGTGTCCTATGTGCGCTGGGAGGGCGTGTTCCG
GTGCATCCCAATCTTTGGCATGTCCTTCGCCTGTCAGTCTCAGGTGCTGCCCACCTACGACAGCCTGGAT
GAGCCTTCCGTGAAGACAATGTCTAGCATCTTTGCCTCCTCTCTGAATGTGGTGACCACATTCTACGTGA
TGGTGGGCTTCTTTGGCTATGTGAGCTTTACCGAGGCCACAGCCGGCAACGTGCTGATGCACTTCCCCTC
CAATCTGGTGACCGAGATGCTGCGGGTGGGCTTTATGATGTCTGTGGCCGTGGGCTTCCCCATGATGATC
CTGCCTTGCAGACAGGCCCTGTCCACCCTGCTGTGCGAGCAGCAGCAGAAGGACGGCACATTTGCCGCAG
GAGGATATATGCCACCTCTGCGGTTTAAGGCCCTGACCCTGAGCGTGGTGTTCGGCACAATGGTGGGCGG
CATCCTGATCCCAAACGTGGAGACCATCCTGGGACTGACCGGAGCAACAATGGGATCCCTGATCTGCTTC
ATCTGTCCCGCCCTGATCTACAAGAAGATCCACAAGAATGCCCTGAGCTCCCAGGTGGTGCTGTGGGTGG
GACTGGGCGTGCTGGTGGTGAGCACAGTGACCACACTGTCCGTGTCTGAGGAAGTGCCAGAGGATCTGGC
AGAGGAGGCACCAGGAGGCAGACTGGGCGAGGCAGAGGGACTGATGAAGGTGGAGGCAGCCAGGCTGTCC
GCCCAGGACCCAGTGGTGGCAGTGGCAGAGGATGGCCGCGAGAAGCCAAAGCTGCCAAAGGAGAGGGAGG
AGCTGGAGCAGGCCCAGATCAAGGGACCTGTGGACGTGCCAGGAAGGGAGGATGGCAAGGAGGCACCTGA
GGAGGCACAGCTGGACAGGCCAGGCCAGGGCATCGCCGTGCCCGTGGGCGAGGCCCACAGACACGAGCCA
CCCGTGCCTCACGATAAGGTGGTGGTGGACGAGGGACAGGATAGGGAGGTGCCAGAGGAGAACAAGCCTC
CATCTAGGCACGCAGGAGGCAAGGCACCAGGAGTGCAGGGCCAGATGGCCCCCCCTCTGCCAGACAGCGA
GAGGGAGAAGCAGGAGCCTGAGCAGGGCGAAGTGGGCAAGCGGCCAGGACAGGCACAGGCCCTGGAGGAG
GCAGGCGACCTGCCTGAGGATCCACAGAAGGTGCCTGAGGCAGATGGACAGCCAGCAGTGCAGCCTGCAA
AGGAGGACCTGGGACCAGGCGATAGAGGACTGCACCCAAGGCCTCAGGCCGTGCTGTCCGAGCAGCAGAA
CGGACTGGCAGTGGGAGGAGGAGAGAAGGCCAAGGGAGGACCACCACCTGGAAATGCAGCAGGCGACACC
GGCCAGCCAGCCGAGGACTCTGATCACGGCGGCAAGCCACCACTGCCAGCAGAGAAGCCAGCACCAGGAC
CTGGCCTGCCTCCAGAGCCAAGGGAGCAGAGGGATGTGGAGAGGGCAGGAGGAAATCAGGCAGCAAGCCA
GCTGGAGGAGGCAGGACGCGCCGAGATGCTGGACCACGCCGTGCTGCTGCAGGTCATCAAGGAGCAGCAG
GTGCAGCAGAAGCGGCTGCTGGATCAGCAGGAGAAGCTGCTGGCCGTGATCGAGGAGCAGCACAAGGAGA
TCCACCAGCAGAGGCAGGAGGACGAGGAGGATAAGCCAAGGCAGGTGGAGGTGCACCAGGAGCCAGGAGC
AGCAGTGCCAAGGGGACAGGAGGCACCTGAGGGCAAGGCAAGGGAGACCGTGGAGAACCTGCCACCTCTG
CCACTGGACCCTGTGCTGAGGGCACCAGGAGGCCGGCCAGCACCCTCCCAGGATCTGAATCAGAGAAGCC
TGGAGCACTCCGAGGGCCCTGTGGGCAGGGACCCAGCAGGACCACCTGACGGAGGACCAGATACCGAGCC
CAGAGCAGCACAGGCAAAGCTGAGGGACGGACAGAAGGATGCAGCACCAAGGGCAGCCGGCACAGTGAAG
GAGCTGCCAAAGGGACCAGAGCAGGTGCCTGTGCCAGATCCAGCAAGAGAGGCAGGAGGACCAGAGGAGA
GGCTGGCAGAGGAGTTCCCTGGACAGTCCCAGGACGTGACCGGAGGCTCTCAGGATCGCAAGAAGCCTGG
CAAGGAGGTGGCAGCAACCGGCACATCCATCCTGAAGGAGGCAAACTGGCTGGTGGCAGGACCAGGAGCA
GAGACAGGCGACCCTCGCATGAAGCCAAAGCAGGTGTCTCGGGACCTGGGCCTGGCCGCCGATCTGCCAG
GAGGAGCAGAGGGAGCAGCAGCACAGCCTCAGGCCGTGCTGAGACAGCCAGAGCTGAGAGTGATCTCTGA
CGGAGAGCAGGGAGGACAGCAGGGACACAGGCTGGATCACGGCGGCCACCTGGAGATGAGAAAGGCAAGG
GGAGGCGACCACGTGCCCGTGAGCCACGAGCAGCCTAGGGGAGGCGAGGATGCCGCCGTGCAGGAGCCTA
GACAGAGGCCTGAGCCAGAGCTGGGCCTGAAGAGGGCAGTGCCAGGAGGACAGAGGCCTGACAACGCCAA
GCCAAATCGGGATCTGAAGCTGCAGGCAGGAAGCGACCTGCGGAGAAGGCGCCGGGATCTGGGACCTCAC
GCAGAGGGACAGCTGGCACCAAGAGACGGCGTGATCATCGGCCTGAACCCCCTGCCTGACGTGCAAGTGA
ATGATCTGAGAGGCGCCCTGGATGCACAGCTGAGGCAGGCAGCAGGAGGCGCCCTGCAGGTGGTGCACTC
TCGCCAGCTGCGGCAGGCCCCCGGCCCTCCAGAGGAGAGCGACCCAGCTTTCTTGTACAAAGTTGGCATT
ATAAGAAAGCATTGCTTATCAATTTGTTGCAACGAACAGGTCACTATCAGTCAAAATAAAATCATTATTT
GCCATCCAGCTGATATCCCCTATAGTGAGTCGTATTACATGGTCATAGCTGTTTCCTGGCAGCTCTGGCC
CGTGTCTCAAAATCTCTGATGTTACATTGCACAAGATAAAAATATATCATCATGAACAATAAAACTGTCT
GCTTACATAAACAGTAATACAAGGGGTGTTATGAGCCATATTCAACGGGAAACGTCGAGGCCGCGATTAA
ATTCCAACATGGATGCTGATTTATATGGGTATAAATGGGCTCGCGATAATGTCGGGCAATCAGGTGCGAC
AATCTATCGCTTGTATGGGAAGCCCGATGCGCCAGAGTTGTTTCTGAAACATGGCAAAGGTAGCGTTGCC
AATGATGTTACAGATGAGATGGTCAGACTAAACTGGCTGACGGAATTTATGCCTCTTCCGACCATCAAGC
ATTTTATCCGTACTCCTGATGATGCATGGTTACTCACCACTGCGATCCCCGGAAAAACAGCATTCCAGGT
ATTAGAAGAATATCCTGATTCAGGTGAAAATATTGTTGATGCGCTGGCAGTGTTCCTGCGCCGGTTGCAT
TCGATTCCTGTTTGTAATTGTCCTTTTAACAGCGATCGCGTATTTCGTCTCGCTCAGGCGCAATCACGAA
TGAATAACGGTTTGGTTGATGCGAGTGATTTTGATGACGAGCGTAATGGCTGGCCTGTTGAACAAGTCTG
GAAAGAAATGCATAAACTTTTGCCATTCTCACCGGATTCAGTCGTCACTCATGGTGATTTCTCACTTGAT
AACCTTATTTTTGACGAGGGGAAATTAATAGGTTGTATTGATGTTGGACGAGTCGGAATCGCAGACCGAT
ACCAGGATCTTGCCATCCTATGGAACTGCCTCGGTGAGTTTTCTCCTTCATTACAGAAACGGCTTTTTCA
AAAATATGGTATTGATAATCCTGATATGAATAAATTGCAGTTTCATTTGATGCTCGATGAGTTTTTCTAA
TCAGAATTGGTTAATTGGTTGTAACACTGGCAGAGCATTACGCTGACTTGACGGGACGGCGCAAGCTCAT
GACCAAAATCCCTTAACGTGAGTTACGCGTCGTTCCACTGAGCGTCAGACCCCGTAGAAAAGATCAAAGG
ATCTTCTTGAGATCCTTTTTTTCTGCGCGTAATCTGCTGCTTGCAAACAAAAAAACCACCGCTACCAGCG
GTGGTTTGTTTGCCGGATCAAGAGCTACCAACTCTTTTTCCGAAGGTAACTGGCTTCAGCAGAGCGCAGA
TACCAAATACTGTTCTTCTAGTGTAGCCGTAGTTAGGCCACCACTTCAAGAACTCTGTAGCACCGCCTAC
ATACCTCGCTCTGCTAATCCTGTTACCAGTGGCTGCTGCCAGTGGCGATAAGTCGTGTCTTACCGGGTTG
GACTCAAGACGATAGTTACCGGATAAGGCGCAGCGGTCGGGCTGAACGGGGGGTTCGTGCACACAGCCCA
GCTTGGAGCGAACGACCTACACCGAACTGAGATACCTACAGCGTGAGCTATGAGAAAGCGCCACGCTTCC
CGAAGGGAGAAAGGCGGACAGGTATCCGGTAAGCGGCAGGGTCGGAACAGGAGAGCGCACGAGGGAGCTT
CCAGGGGGAAACGCCTGGTATCTTTATAGTCCTGTCGGGTTTCGCCACCTCTGACTTGAGCGTCGATTTT
TGTGATGCTCGTCAGGGGGGCGGAGCCTATGGAAAAACGCCAGCAACGCGGCCTTTTTACGGTTCCTGGC
CTTTTGCTGGCCTTTTGCTCACATGTT
