>Addgene plasmid #132083 | pDONR221_SLC38A10 | depositor partial sequence | sequence record 253566 | Codon-optimized ORF of SLC38A10
ATGACCGCAGCAGCAGCAAGCAACTGGGGACTGATCACAAACATCGTGAATTCTATCGTGGGCGTGAGCG
TGCTGACCATGCCCTTCTGCTTTAAGCAGTGTGGAATCGTGCTGGGCGCCCTGCTGCTGGTGTTTTGCTC
TTGGATGACCCACCAGAGCTGTATGTTCCTGGTGAAGTCTGCCAGCCTGTCCAAGCGGAGAACATACGCC
GGCCTGGCCTTTCATGCGTATGGAAAGGCGGGGAAGATGCTGGTGGAGACCAGCATGATCGGCCTGATGC
TGGGCACATGCATCGCCTTCTATGTGGTCATCGGCGACCTGGGCTCCAACTTCTTTGCCAGACTGTTCGG
CTTTCAAGTGGGCGGCACCTTCAGGATGTTTCTGCTGTTCGCCGTGAGCCTGTGCATCGTGCTGCCTCTG
TCCCTGCAGAGAAATATGATGGCCTCTATCCAGTCTTTTAGCGCCATGGCCCTGCTGTTCTACACAGTGT
TCATGTTTGTGATCGTGCTGAGCTCCCTGAAGCACGGCCTGTTTAGCGGCCAGTGGCTGAGGCGCGTGTC
CTATGTGCGCTGGGAGGGCGTGTTCCGGTGCATCCCAATCTTTGGCATGTCCTTCGCCTGTCAGTCTCAG
GTGCTGCCCACCTACGACAGCCTGGATGAGCCTTCCGTGAAGACAATGTCTAGCATCTTTGCCTCCTCTC
TGAATGTGGTGACCACATTCTACGTGATGGTGGGCTTCTTTGGCTATGTGAGCTTTACCGAGGCCACAGC
CGGCAACGTGCTGATGCACTTCCCCTCCAATCTGGTGACCGAGATGCTGCGGGTGGGCTTTATGATGTCT
GTGGCCGTGGGCTTCCCCATGATGATCCTGCCTTGCAGACAGGCCCTGTCCACCCTGCTGTGCGAGCAGC
AGCAGAAGGACGGCACATTTGCCGCAGGAGGATATATGCCACCTCTGCGGTTTAAGGCCCTGACCCTGAG
CGTGGTGTTCGGCACAATGGTGGGCGGCATCCTGATCCCAAACGTGGAGACCATCCTGGGACTGACCGGA
GCAACAATGGGATCCCTGATCTGCTTCATCTGTCCCGCCCTGATCTACAAGAAGATCCACAAGAATGCCC
TGAGCTCCCAGGTGGTGCTGTGGGTGGGACTGGGCGTGCTGGTGGTGAGCACAGTGACCACACTGTCCGT
GTCTGAGGAAGTGCCAGAGGATCTGGCAGAGGAGGCACCAGGAGGCAGACTGGGCGAGGCAGAGGGACTG
ATGAAGGTGGAGGCAGCCAGGCTGTCCGCCCAGGACCCAGTGGTGGCAGTGGCAGAGGATGGCCGCGAGA
AGCCAAAGCTGCCAAAGGAGAGGGAGGAGCTGGAGCAGGCCCAGATCAAGGGACCTGTGGACGTGCCAGG
AAGGGAGGATGGCAAGGAGGCACCTGAGGAGGCACAGCTGGACAGGCCAGGCCAGGGCATCGCCGTGCCC
GTGGGCGAGGCCCACAGACACGAGCCACCCGTGCCTCACGATAAGGTGGTGGTGGACGAGGGACAGGATA
GGGAGGTGCCAGAGGAGAACAAGCCTCCATCTAGGCACGCAGGAGGCAAGGCACCAGGAGTGCAGGGCCA
GATGGCCCCCCCTCTGCCAGACAGCGAGAGGGAGAAGCAGGAGCCTGAGCAGGGCGAAGTGGGCAAGCGG
CCAGGACAGGCACAGGCCCTGGAGGAGGCAGGCGACCTGCCTGAGGATCCACAGAAGGTGCCTGAGGCAG
ATGGACAGCCAGCAGTGCAGCCTGCAAAGGAGGACCTGGGACCAGGCGATAGAGGACTGCACCCAAGGCC
TCAGGCCGTGCTGTCCGAGCAGCAGAACGGACTGGCAGTGGGAGGAGGAGAGAAGGCCAAGGGAGGACCA
CCACCTGGAAATGCAGCAGGCGACACCGGCCAGCCAGCCGAGGACTCTGATCACGGCGGCAAGCCACCAC
TGCCAGCAGAGAAGCCAGCACCAGGACCTGGCCTGCCTCCAGAGCCAAGGGAGCAGAGGGATGTGGAGAG
GGCAGGAGGAAATCAGGCAGCAAGCCAGCTGGAGGAGGCAGGACGCGCCGAGATGCTGGACCACGCCGTG
CTGCTGCAGGTCATCAAGGAGCAGCAGGTGCAGCAGAAGCGGCTGCTGGATCAGCAGGAGAAGCTGCTGG
CCGTGATCGAGGAGCAGCACAAGGAGATCCACCAGCAGAGGCAGGAGGACGAGGAGGATAAGCCAAGGCA
GGTGGAGGTGCACCAGGAGCCAGGAGCAGCAGTGCCAAGGGGACAGGAGGCACCTGAGGGCAAGGCAAGG
GAGACCGTGGAGAACCTGCCACCTCTGCCACTGGACCCTGTGCTGAGGGCACCAGGAGGCCGGCCAGCAC
CCTCCCAGGATCTGAATCAGAGAAGCCTGGAGCACTCCGAGGGCCCTGTGGGCAGGGACCCAGCAGGACC
ACCTGACGGAGGACCAGATACCGAGCCCAGAGCAGCACAGGCAAAGCTGAGGGACGGACAGAAGGATGCA
GCACCAAGGGCAGCCGGCACAGTGAAGGAGCTGCCAAAGGGACCAGAGCAGGTGCCTGTGCCAGATCCAG
CAAGAGAGGCAGGAGGACCAGAGGAGAGGCTGGCAGAGGAGTTCCCTGGACAGTCCCAGGACGTGACCGG
AGGCTCTCAGGATCGCAAGAAGCCTGGCAAGGAGGTGGCAGCAACCGGCACATCCATCCTGAAGGAGGCA
AACTGGCTGGTGGCAGGACCAGGAGCAGAGACAGGCGACCCTCGCATGAAGCCAAAGCAGGTGTCTCGGG
ACCTGGGCCTGGCCGCCGATCTGCCAGGAGGAGCAGAGGGAGCAGCAGCACAGCCTCAGGCCGTGCTGAG
ACAGCCAGAGCTGAGAGTGATCTCTGACGGAGAGCAGGGAGGACAGCAGGGACACAGGCTGGATCACGGC
GGCCACCTGGAGATGAGAAAGGCAAGGGGAGGCGACCACGTGCCCGTGAGCCACGAGCAGCCTAGGGGAG
GCGAGGATGCCGCCGTGCAGGAGCCTAGACAGAGGCCTGAGCCAGAGCTGGGCCTGAAGAGGGCAGTGCC
AGGAGGACAGAGGCCTGACAACGCCAAGCCAAATCGGGATCTGAAGCTGCAGGCAGGAAGCGACCTGCGG
AGAAGGCGCCGGGATCTGGGACCTCACGCAGAGGGACAGCTGGCACCAAGAGACGGCGTGATCATCGGCC
TGAACCCCCTGCCTGACGTGCAAGTGAATGATCTGAGAGGCGCCCTGGATGCACAGCTGAGGCAGGCAGC
AGGAGGCGCCCTGCAGGTGGTGCACTCTCGCCAGCTGCGGCAGGCCCCCGGCCCTCCAGAGGAGAGC
